>Addgene plasmid #231333 | pNDGG012 | addgene full sequence | sequence record 472122 | Addgene NGS Result
CATCCGCTTACAGACAAGCTGTGACGGTCTCACGCTGCAATTGACATAAGCCTGTTCGGTTCGTAAACTG
TAATGCAAGTAGCGTATGCGCTCACGCAACTGGTCCAGAACCTTGACCGAACGCAGCGGTGGTAACGGCG
CAGTGGCGGTTTTCATGGCTTGTTATGACTGTTTTTTTGTACAGCCTATGCCTCGGGCATCCAAGCAGCA
AGCGCGTTACGCCGTGGGTCGATGTTTGATGTTATGGAGCAGCAACGATGTTACGCAGCAGCAACGATGT
TACGCAGCAGGGCAGTCGCCCTAAAACAAAGTTAGGTGGCTCAAGTATGGGCATCATTCGCACATGTAGG
CTCGGCCCTGACCAAGTCAAATCCATGCGGGCTGCTCTTGATCTTTTCGGTCGTGAGTTCGGCGACGTAG
CCACCTACTCCCAACATCAGCCGGACTCCGATTACCTCGGGAACTTGCTCCGTAGTAAGACATTCATCGC
GCTTGCTGCCTTCGACCAAGAAGCGGTTGTTGGCGCTCTCGCGGCTTACGTTCTGCCCAAGTTTGAGCAG
CCGCGTAGTGAGATCTATATCTATGATCTCGCAGTCTCCGGAGAGCACCGGAGGCAGGGCATTGCCACCG
CGCTCATCAATCTCCTCAAGCATGAGGCCAACGCGCTTGGTGCTTATGTGATCTACGTGCAAGCAGATTA
CGGTGACGATCCCGCAGTGGCTCTCTATACAAAGTTGGGCATACGGGAAGAAGTGATGCACTTTGATATC
GACCCAAGTACCGCCACCTAACAATTCGTTCAAGCCGAGATCGGCTTCCCGGCCGCGGAGTTGTTCGGTA
AATTGACTACTTTTCCGCTGCATAACCCTGCTTCGGGGTCATTATAGCGATTTTTTCGGTATATCCATCC
TTTTTCGCACGATATACAGGATTTTGCCAAAGGGTTCGTGTAGACTTTCCTTGGTGTATCCAACGGCGTC
AGCCGGGCAGGATAGGTGAAGTAGGCCCACCCGCGAGCGGGTGTTCCTTCTTCACTGTCCCTTATTCGCA
CCTGGCGGTGCTCAACGGGAATCCTGCTCTGCGAGGCTGGCCGATAAGCTAGCTTGTGAGCAAAAGGCCA
GCAAAAGGCCAGGAACCGTAAAAAGGCCGCGTTGCTGGCGTTTTTCCATAGGCTCCGCCCCCCTGACGAG
CATCACAAAAATCGACGCTCAAGTCAGAGGTGGCGAAACCCGACAGGACTATAAAGATACCAGGCGTTTC
CCCCTGGAAGCTCCCTCGTGCGCTCTCCTGTTCCGACCCTGCCGCTTACCGGATACCTGTCCGCCTTTCT
CCCTTCGGGAAGCGTGGCGCTTTCTCATAGCTCACGCTGTAGGTATCTCAGTTCGGTGTAGGTCGTTCGC
TCCAAGCTGGGCTGTGTGCACGAACCCCCCGTTCAGCCCGACCGCTGCGCCTTATCCGGTAACTATCGTC
TTGAGTCCAACCCGGTAAGACACGACTTATCGCCACTGGCAGCAGCCACTGGTAACAGGATTAGCAGAGC
GAGGTATGTAGGCGGTGCTACAGAGTTCTTGAAGTGGTGGCCTAACTACGGCTACACTAGAAGAACAGTA
TTTGGTATCTGCGCTCTGCTGAAGCCAGTTACCTTCGGAAAAAGAGTTGGTAGCTCTTGATCCGGCAAAC
AAACCACCGCTGGTAGCGGTGGTTTTTTTGTTTGCAAGCAGCAGATTACGCGCAGAAAAAAAGGATCTCA
AGAAGATCCTTTGATCTTTTCTACGGGGTCTGACGCTCAGTGGAACGAAAACTCACGTTAAGGGATTTTG
GTCATGATTACGAAGTTCCTATTCCGAAGTTCCTATTCTCTAGAAAGTATAGGAACTTCAGGGATCCGTC
GACCAGAGGAGTGAGACCGCAGCTGGCACGACAGGTTTGCCGACTGGAAAGCGGGCAGTGAGCGCAACGC
AATTAATGTGAGTTAGCTCACTCATTAGGCACCCCAGGCTTTACACTTTATGCTTCCGGCTCGTATGTTG
TGTGGAATTGTGAGCGGATAACAATTTCACACAGGAAACAGCTATGACCATGATTACGCCAAGCTTGCAT
GCCTGCAGGTCGACTCTAGAGGATCCCCGGGTACCGAGCTCGAATTCACTGGCCGTCGTTTTACAACGTC
GTGACTGGGAAAACCCTGGCGTTACCCAACTTAATCGCCTTGCAGCACATCCCCCTTTCGCCAGCTGGCG
TAATAGCGAAGAGGCCCGCACCGATCGCCCTTCCCAACAGTTGCGCAGCCTGAATGGCGAATGGCGCCTG
ATGCGGTATTTTCTCCTTACGCATCTGTGCGGTATTTCACACCGCATATGGTGCACTCTCAGTACAATCT
GCTCTGATGCCGCATAGTTAAGCCAGCCCCGACACCCGCCAACACCCGCTGACGCGCCCTGACGGGCTTG
TCTGCTCCCGG
Features (pLannotate 1.2.2; 12 found; start..end, strand, type, name):
     41..69      +  promoter       Pc promoter: intI1 (promoter lies within the coding sequence); class 1 integron promoter
    258..791     +  CDS            GmR: gentamycin acetyltransferase; aacC1; confers resistance to gentamycin
    985..1093    +  oriT           oriT: incP origin of transfer
   1163..1751    -  rep_origin     ori: high-copy-number ColE1/pMB1/pBR322/pUC origin of replication
   1832..1879    +  protein_bind   FRT: FLP-mediated recombination occurs in the 8-bp core sequence TCTAGAAA (Turan and Bode, 2011). FLP recombinase from the Saccharomyces cerevisiae 2μ plasmid
   1909..1951    +  CDS            lacI (fragment): lac repressor; lacI; The lac repressor binds to the lac operator to inhibit transcription in E. coli. This inhibition can be relieved by adding lactose or isopropyl-β-D-thiogalactopyranoside (IPTG).
   1964..1985    +  protein_bind   CAP binding site: CAP binding activates transcription in the presence of cAMP. E. coli catabolite activator protein
   2000..2030    +  promoter       lac promoter: promoter for the E. coli lac operon
   2038..2054    +  protein_bind   lac operator: The lac repressor binds to the lac operator to inhibit transcription in E. coli. This inhibition can be relieved by adding lactose or isopropyl-β-D-thiogalactopyranoside (IPTG). lac repressor encoded by lacI
   2091..2147    -  misc_feature   MCS: pUC18/19 multiple cloning site
   2144..2301    +  CDS            lacZα (fragment): LacZα fragment of β-galactosidase; lacZ fragment
   2307..2406    -  misc_feature   bom (fragment): basis of mobility region from pBR322
