[The description below was written by a language model from this plasmid's Addgene catalogue record and pLannotate feature annotations shown in this document.]
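Description:
pNDGG012 is a small (about 2.5 kb) empty-backbone cloning vector from the BEVA2.0 modular Golden Gate system, catalogued as a bacterial expression type plasmid with no insert. Its module designation, L1-pMB1-Gm-FRT-ELT4, summarises how it was built: a Golden Gate assembly of five part plasmids contributing a level 1 cloning site, a pMB1 replicon, a gentamicin resistance module, an FRT site and an end linker. The high-copy ColE1/pMB1-type origin supports replication in E. coli and close relatives but not in most other bacteria, which is why the record calls it a narrow host range plasmid. Selection is by gentamicin, through the aacC1 gentamicin acetyltransferase gene, which lies downstream of a class 1 integron Pc promoter.

The cloning region consists of a lac promoter with its CAP binding site and lac operator, a pUC18/19-type multiple cloning site and a lacZα fragment. This is the standard arrangement for blue/white screening, in which the lacZα cassette is replaced by incoming Golden Gate parts, although the record does not name the type IIS enzymes or the overhangs used. An IncP oriT allows the plasmid to be mobilised by conjugation from a donor that supplies transfer functions, and a fragment of the pBR322 bom region is also annotated. A single FRT site sits between the origin and the cloning cassette and is the target for FLP recombinase. Together with a replicon that cannot be maintained in many recipients, it suggests use for delivering assembled cargo into non-E. coli bacteria, with FLP-mediated integration at a matching chromosomal FRT site. The record itself states only that the vector carries an FRT site and does not describe a specific application.
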