Addgene plasmid #231333: pNDGG012
Purpose: (Empty Backbone) BEVA Golden Gate cloning vector; Narrow host range plasmid with FRT site. L1-pMB1-Gm-FRT-ELT4; GG assembly from pNDGG021, pOGG009, pNDGG007, pNDGG009, pOGG014. GmR.
Depositing lab: Barney Geddes. Depositing organization: North Dakota State University. Publication: BEVA2.0: modular assembly of golden gate-compatible vectors with expanded utility for genetic engineering. Geddes BA, Williamson R, Schumacher J, Ardi A, Levin G, Cervenka E, Huang R, diCenzo G. Can J Microbiol. 2025 Jan 1;71:1-13. doi: 10.1139/cjm-2024-0246. PubMed 39919271.
Backbone
  Vector backbone: NA
  Vector type: Bacterial Expression
Growth in bacteria
  Bacterial resistance: Gentamicin, 10 μg/mL
  Growth temperature: 37°C
  Growth strain: DH5alpha
  Copy number: High Copy
Gene/Insert
  Gene/Insert name: None
Terms and licenses: Academic/Nonprofit Terms; Industry Terms: Not Available to Industry
How to cite: pNDGG012 was a gift from Barney Geddes (Addgene plasmid # 231333 ; http://n2t.net/addgene:231333 ; RRID:Addgene_231333)
